Addgene plasmid #133614: GWF135
Purpose: ANR-ANR-BFP-CAAX
Depositing lab: Dustin Maly. Publication: Multi-input chemical control of protein dimerization for programming graded cellular responses. Foight GW, Wang Z, Wei CT, Jr Greisen P, Warner KM, Cunningham-Bryant D, Park K, Brunette TJ, Sheffler W, Baker D, Maly DJ. Nat Biotechnol. 2019 Sep 9. pii: 10.1038/s41587-019-0242-8. doi: 10.1038/s41587-019-0242-8. PubMed 31501561.
Backbone
  Vector backbone: pcDNA5-FRT-TO
  Vector type: Mammalian Expression
  Selectable markers: Hygromycin
Growth in bacteria
  Bacterial resistance: Ampicillin, 100 μg/mL
  Growth temperature: 37°C
  Growth strain: DH5alpha
  Copy number: High Copy
Gene/Insert
  Gene/Insert name: ANR-ANR-BFP-CAAX
Terms and licenses: Academic/Nonprofit Terms; Industry Terms: Not Available to Industry
How to cite: GWF135 was a gift from Dustin Maly (Addgene plasmid # 133614 ; http://n2t.net/addgene:133614 ; RRID:Addgene_133614)
