[The description below was written by a language model from this plasmid's Addgene catalogue record.]
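Description:
GWF135 is a mammalian expression plasmid built on the pcDNA5-FRT-TO backbone and carrying an insert named ANR-ANR-BFP-CAAX. It is maintained in E. coli as a high-copy plasmid under ampicillin selection, and hygromycin is the recorded marker for mammalian cells. No feature table is provided, so the regulatory elements are not itemised in the record. Vectors of the pcDNA5-FRT-TO type generally drive the insert from a CMV promoter fitted with tetracycline operator sites, giving tetracycline/doxycycline-inducible expression in cells that express the Tet repressor. They also carry an FRT site, which allows Flp recombinase-mediated integration at a matching genomic FRT locus. In that system hygromycin resistance normally becomes functional only after correct integration. The construct can also be used for transient transfection.

The insert name indicates a fusion of two tandem copies of ANR, a blue fluorescent protein and a C-terminal CAAX motif. A CAAX box is a prenylation signal that directs lipid modification and anchors a protein at the plasma membrane, so the fusion should act as a membrane-localised, BFP-visible bait displaying two ANR units. The record does not define ANR. The associated publication concerns multi-input chemical control of protein dimerisation for programming graded cellular responses, which suggests that ANR is one binding partner in a drug-regulated dimerisation system. A plausible use is as a plasma membrane anchor whose association with a partner protein can be modulated by small molecules and followed by imaging, although the record does not state the partner, the drugs or the linker details.
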