>Addgene plasmid #133614 | GWF135 | addgene full sequence | sequence record 261556 | Addgene NGS Result
GACATTGATTATTGACTAGTTATTAATAGTAATCAATTACGGGGTCATTAGTTCATAGCCCATATATGGA
GTTCCGCGTTACATAACTTACGGTAAATGGCCCGCCTGGCTGACCGCCCAACGACCCCCGCCCATTGACG
TCAATAATGACGTATGTTCCCATAGTAACGCCAATAGGGACTTTCCATTGACGTCAATGGGTGGAGTATT
TACGGTAAACTGCCCACTTGGCAGTACATCAAGTGTATCATATGCCAAGTACGCCCCCTATTGACGTCAA
TGACGGTAAATGGCCCGCCTGGCATTATGCCCAGTACATGACCTTATGGGACTTTCCTACTTGGCAGTAC
ATCTACGTATTAGTCATCGCTATTACCATGGTGATGCGGTTTTGGCAGTACATCAATGGGCGTGGATAGC
GGTTTGACTCACGGGGATTTCCAAGTCTCCACCCCATTGACGTCAATGGGAGTTTGTTTTGGCACCAAAA
TCAACGGGACTTTCCAAAATGTCGTAACAACTCCGCCCCATTGACGCAAATGGGCGGTAGGCGTGTACGG
TGGGAGGTCTATATAAGCAGAGCTCTCCCTATCAGTGATAGAGATCTCCCTATCAGTGATAGAGATCGTC
GACGAGCTCGTTTAGTGAACCGTCAGATCGCCTGGAGACGCCATCCACGCTGTTTTGACCTCCATAGAAG
ACACCGGGACCGATCCAGCCTCCGGACTCTAGCGTTTAAACTTAAGCTTGGTACCGAGCTCGCCACCATG
GGTGAATTGGACGAGTTGGTTTATCTGCTCGACGGGCCTGGTTATGATCCCATCCATTCCGATGGAAGCG
GTACTGGTAGCGGCACAGGCTCCGGAACGGGCACGACGAGCGGTACAGGAACAGGTGGTAGTACAGGTGG
GGAGCTTGATGAGCTTGTCTACCTCCTTGACGGCCCCGGTTACGACCCTATCCATAGCGACGGCTCAGGT
ACTGGCTCTGGGACCGGAAGCGGGACGGGAACAACGAGTGGTACTGGGACGGGAGGCTCCACTGGAGAGC
AAAAACTCATATCTGAGGAGGACTTGGGCTCAGGAAGCAGCGAGCTGATTAAGGAGAACATGCACATGAA
GCTGTACATGGAGGGCACCGTGGACAACCATCACTTCAAGTGCACATCCGAGGGCGAAGGCAAGCCCTAC
GAGGGCACCCAGACCATGAGAATCAAGGTGGTCGAGGGCGGCCCTCTCCCCTTCGCCTTCGACATCCTGG
CTACTAGCTTCCTCTACGGCAGCAAGACCTTCATCAACCACACCCAGGGCATCCCCGACTTCTTCAAGCA
GTCCTTCCCTGAGGGCTTCACATGGGAGAGAGTCACCACATACGAAGACGGGGGCGTGCTGACCGCTACC
CAGGACACCAGCCTCCAGGACGGCTGCCTCATCTACAACGTCAAGATCAGAGGGGTGAACTTCACATCCA
ACGGCCCTGTGATGCAGAAGAAAACACTCGGCTGGGAGGCCTTCACCGAGACGCTGTACCCCGCTGACGG
CGGCCTGGAAGGCAGAAACGACATGGCCCTGAAGCTCGTGGGCGGGAGCCATCTGATCGCAAACATCAAG
ACCACATATAGATCCAAGAAACCCGCTAAGAACCTCAAGATGCCTGGCGTCTACTATGTGGACTACAGAC
TGGAAAGAATCAAGGAGGCCAACAACGAGACCTACGTCGAGCAGCACGAGGTGGCAGTGGCCAGATACTG
CGACCTCCCTAGCAAACTGGGGCACAAGCTTAATCGAAAACATAAAGAAAAGATGAGCAAAGATGGTAAA
AAGAAGAAAAAGAAGTCAAAGACAAAGTGTGTAATTATGTGATAAATCCAGCACAGTGGCGGCCGCTCGA
GTCTAGAGGGCCCGTTTAAACCCGCTGATCAGCCTCGACTGTGCCTTCTAGTTGCCAGCCATCTGTTGTT
TGCCCCTCCCCCGTGCCTTCCTTGACCCTGGAAGGTGCCACTCCCACTGTCCTTTCCTAATAAAATGAGG
AAATTGCATCGCATTGTCTGAGTAGGTGTCATTCTATTCTGGGGGGTGGGGTGGGGCAGGACAGCAAGGG
GGAGGATTGGGAAGACAATAGCAGGCATGCTGGGGATGCGGTGGGCTCTATGGCTTCTGAGGCGGAAAGA
ACCAGCTGGGGCTCTAGGGGGTATCCCC
[124 nt withheld, positions 2199-2322]
C
[91 nt withheld, positions 2324-2414]
AGGGTGATGGTTCACGTACCTAGAAGTTCCTATTCCGAAGTTCCTATTCTCTAGAAAGTATAGGAACTTC
CTTGGCCAAAAAGCCTGAACTCACCGCGACGTCTGTCGAGAAGTTTCTGATCGAAAAGTTCGACAGCGTC
TCCGACCTGATGCAGCTCTCGGAGGGCGAAGAATCTCGTGCTTTCAGCTTCGATGTAGGAGGGCGTGGAT
ATGTCCTGCGGGTAAATAGCTGCGCCGATGGTTTCTACAAAGATCGTTATGTTTATCGGCACTTTGCATC
GGCCGCGCTCCCGATTCCGGAAGTGCTTGACATTGGGGAATTCAGCGAGAGCCTGACCTATTGCATCTCC
CGCCGTGCACAGGGTGTCACGTTGCAAGACCTGCCTGAAACCGAACTGCCCGCTGTTCTGCAGCCGGTCG
CGGAGGCCATGGATGCGATCGCTGCGGCCGATCTTAGCCAGACGAGCGGGTTCGGCCCATTCGGACCGCA
AGGAATCGGTCAATACACTACATGGCGTGATTTCATATGCGCGATTGCTGATCCCCATGTGTATCACTGG
CAAACTGTGATGGACGACACCGTCAGTGCGTCCGTCGCGCAGGCTCTCGATGAGCTGATGCTTTGGGCCG
AGGACTGCCCCGAAGTCCGGCACCTCGTGCACGCGGATTTCGGCTCCAACAATGTCCTGACGGACAATGG
CCGCATAACAGCGGTCATTGACTGGAGCGAGGCGATGTTCGGGGATTCCCAATACGAGGTCGCCAACATC
TTCTTCTGGAGGCCGTGGTTGGCTTGTATGGAGCAGCAGACGCGCTACTTCGAGCGGAGGCATCCGGAGC
TTGCAGGATCGCCGCGGCTCCGGGCGTATATGCTCCGCATTGGTCTTGACCAACTCTATCAGAGCTTGGT
TGACGGCAATTTCGATGATGCAGCTTGGGCGCAGGGTCGATGCGACGCAATCGTCCGATCCGGAGCCGGG
ACTGTCGGGCGTACACAAATCGCCCGCAGAAGCGCGGCCGTCTGGACCGATGGCTGTGTAGAAGTACTCG
CCGATAGTGGAAACCGACGCCCCAGCACTCGTCCGAGGGCAAAGGAATAGCACGTACTACGAGATTTCGA
TTCCACCGCCGCCTTCTATGAAAGGTTGGGCTTCGGAATCGTTTTCCGGGACGCCGGCTGGATGATCCTC
CAGCGCGGGGATCTCATGCTGGAGTTCTTCGCCCACCCCAACTTGTTTATTGCAGCTTATAATGGTTACA
AATAAAGCAATAGCATCACAAATTTCACAAATAAAGCATTTTTTTCACTGCATTCTAGTTGTGGTTTGTC
CAAACTCATCAATGTATCTTATCATGTCTGTATACCGTCGACCTCTAGCTAGAGCTTGGCGTAATCATGG
TCATAGCTGTTTCCTGTGTGAAATTGTTATCCGCTCACAATTCCACACAACATACGAGCCGGAAGCATAA
AGTGTAAAGCCTGGGGTGCCTAATGAGTGAGCTAACTCACATTAATTGCGTTGCGCTCACTGCCCGCTTT
CCAGTCGGGAAACCTGTCGTGCCAGCTGCATTAATGAATCGGCCAACGCGCGGGGAGAGGCGGTTTGCGT
ATTGGGCGCTCTTCCGCTTCCTCGCTCACTGACTCGCTGCGCTCGGTCGTTCGGCTGCGGCGAGCGGTAT
CAGCTCACTCAAAGGCGGTAATACGGTTATCCACAGAATCAGGGGATAACGCAGGAAAGAACATGTGAGC
AAAAGGCCAGCAAAAGGCCAGGAACCGTAAAAAGGCCGCGTTGCTGGCGTTTTTCCATAGGCTCCGCCCC
CCTGACGAGCATCACAAAAATCGACGCTCAAGTCAGAGGTGGCGAAACCCGACAGGACTATAAAGATACC
AGGCGTTTCCCCCTGGAAGCTCCCTCGTGCGCTCTCCTGTTCCGACCCTGCCGCTTACCGGATACCTGTC
CGCCTTTCTCCCTTCGGGAAGCGTGGCGCTTTCTCATAGCTCACGCTGTAGGTATCTCAGTTCGGTGTAG
GTCGTTCGCTCCAAGCTGGGCTGTGTGCACGAACCCCCCGTTCAGCCCGACCGCTGCGCCTTATCCGGTA
ACTATCGTCTTGAGTCCAACCCGGTAAGACACGACTTATCGCCACTGGCAGCAGCCACTGGTAACAGGAT
TAGCAGAGCGAGGTATGTAGGCGGTGCTACAGAGTTCTTGAAGTGGTGGCCTAACTACGGCTACACTAGA
AGAACAGTATTTGGTATCTGCGCTCTGCTGAAGCCAGTTACCTTCGGAAAAAGAGTTGGTAGCTCTTGAT
CCGGCAAACAAACCACCGCTGGTAGCGGTGGTTTTTTTGTTTGCAAGCAGCAGATTACGCGCAGAAAAAA
AGGATCTCAAGAAGATCCTTTGATCTTTTCTACGGGGTCTGACGCTCAGTGGAACGAAAACTCACGTTAA
GGGATTTTGGTCATGAGATTATCAAAAAGGATCTTCACCTAGATCCTTTTAAATTAAAAATGAAGTTTTA
AATCAATCTAAAGTATATATGAGTAAACTTGGTCTGACAGTTACCAATGCTTAATCAGTGAGGCACCTAT
CTCAGCGATCTGTCTATTTCGTTCATCCATAGTTGCCTGACTCCCCGTCGTGTAGATAACTACGATACGG
GAGGGCTTACCATCTGGCCCCAGTGCTGCAATGATACCGCGAGACCCACGCTCACCGGCTCCAGATTTAT
CAGCAATAAACCAGCCAGCCGGAAGGGCCGAGCGCAGAAGTGGTCCTGCAACTTTATCCGCCTCCATCCA
GTCTATTAATTGTTGCCGGGAAGCTAGAGTAAGTAGTTCGCCAGTTAATAGTTTGCGCAACGTTGTTGCC
ATTGCTACAGGCATCGTGGTGTCACGCTCGTCGTTTGGTATGGCTTCATTCAGCTCCGGTTCCCAACGAT
CAAGGCGAGTTACATGATCCCCCATGTTGTGCAAAAAAGCGGTTAGCTCCTTCGGTCCTCCGATCGTTGT
CAGAAGTAAGTTGGCCGCAGTGTTATCACTCATGGTTATGGCAGCACTGCATAATTCTCTTACTGTCATG
CCATCCGTAAGATGCTTTTCTGTGACTGGTGAGTACTCAACCAAGTCATTCTGAGAATAGTGTATGCGGC
GACCGAGTTGCTCTTGCCCGGCGTCAATACGGGATAATACCGCGCCACATAGCAGAACTTTAAAAGTGCT
CATCATTGGAAAACGTTCTTCGGGGCGAAAACTCTCAAGGATCTTACCGCTGTTGAGATCCAGTTCGATG
TAACCCACTCGTGCACCCAACTGATCTTCAGCATCTTTTACTTTCACCAGCGTTTCTGGGTGAGCAAAAA
CAGGAAGGCAAAATGCCGCAAAAAAGGGAATAAGGGCGACACGGAAATGTTGAATACTCATACTCTTCCT
TTTTCAATATTATTGAAGCATTTATCAGGGTTATTGTCTCATGAGCGGATACATATTTGAATGTATTTAG
AAAAATAAACAAATAGGGGTTCCGCGCACATTTCCCCGAAAAGTGCCACCTGACGTCGACGGATCGGGAG
ATCTCCCGATCCCCTATGGTGCACTCTCAGTACAATCTGCTCTGATGCCGCATAGTTAAGCCAGTATCTG
CTCCCTGCTTGTGTGTTGGAGGTCGCTGAGTAGTGCGCGAGCAAAATTTAAGCTACAACAAGGCAAGGCT
TGACCGACAATTGCATGAAGAATCTGCTTAGGGTTAGGCGTTTTGCGCTGCTTCGCGATGTACGGGCCAG
ATATACGCGTT
